Addgene plasmid #15919: pMXs-Sox2-IP
Depositing lab: Shinya Yamanaka. Depositing organization: Kyoto University, Center for iPS Cell Research and Application. Publication: Induction of pluripotent stem cells from mouse embryonic and adult fibroblast cultures by defined factors. Takahashi K, Yamanaka S. Cell. 2006 Aug 25. 126(4):663-76. 10.1016/j.cell.2006.07.024 PubMed 16904174.
Backbone
  Vector backbone: pMXs-IP
  Backbone size w/o insert (bp): 6100
  Vector type: Mammalian Expression, Retroviral
  Selectable markers: Puromycin
Growth in bacteria
  Bacterial resistance: Ampicillin, 100 μg/mL
  Growth temperature: 37°C
  Growth strain: DH5alpha
  Copy number: High Copy
Gene/Insert
  Gene/Insert name: SRY-box containing gene 2 (alt name: Sox2)
  Species: M. musculus (mouse)
  Insert size (bp): 960
  Mutation: None
  Entrez Gene: Sox2 (a.k.a. Sox-2, lcc, ysb)
  Cloning method: Gateway Cloning; 5′ cloning site Gateway (not destroyed); 3′ cloning site Gateway (not destroyed)
  Sequencing primers: 5′ pMX-S1811
Resource information
  A portion of this plasmid was derived from a plasmid made by: pMXs is from Dr. Toshio Kitamura of the University of Tokyo, the Institute of Medical Science. If you use this plasmid in a paper, please cite: Retrovirus-mediated gene transfer and expression cloning: powerful tools in functional genomics. Exp Hematol. 2003 Nov;31(11):1007-14. Kitamura T, Koshino Y, Shibata F, Oki T, Nakajima H, Nosaka T, Kumagai H.
Terms and licenses: Academic/Nonprofit Terms; Industry Terms: Not Available to Industry
Depositor comments: The sequence of primer pMX-S1811 is GAC GGC ATC GCA GCT TGG ATA CAC.
How to cite: pMXs-Sox2-IP was a gift from Shinya Yamanaka (Addgene plasmid # 15919 ; http://n2t.net/addgene:15919 ; RRID:Addgene_15919)
