[The description below was written by a language model from this plasmid's Addgene catalogue record and pLannotate feature annotations shown in this document.]
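Description:
pMXs-Sox2-IP is a Moloney murine leukemia virus–based retroviral expression vector built on the pMXs-IP backbone and carrying the wild-type mouse Sox2 coding sequence (about 960 bp). In bacteria it is maintained as a high-copy plasmid through a ColE1/pUC-type origin and selected with ampicillin via the β-lactamase gene and its own promoter. The sequenced record is about 6.9 kb.

The proviral portion is flanked by MMLV long terminal repeats. Downstream of the 5′ LTR lie the packaging signal (Ψ), a truncated gag segment lacking its start codon, and a pol-derived region containing the splice acceptor. These elements allow the vector RNA to be encapsidated when gag, pol and env are supplied in trans by a packaging cell line. No internal promoter is annotated, so expression of the payload is presumably driven from the 5′ LTR. Sox2 was introduced by Gateway recombination and sits between intact attB1 and attB2 sites. It is followed by an EMCV IRES and the puromycin N-acetyltransferase gene, so a single bicistronic transcript encodes both the transcription factor and the drug marker, and puromycin selection enriches for transduced cells that express Sox2. The annotation tool labels a short stretch at the start of the 3′ LTR as a ΔU3 fragment, but it directly abuts a longer MMLV LTR annotation, so the record does not clearly indicate a self-inactivating design.

Sox2 is a transcription factor that cooperates with Oct3/4 and is important for embryonic stem cell pluripotency. The construct comes from work on inducing pluripotent stem cells from mouse embryonic and adult fibroblasts with defined factors, and it suits stable retroviral delivery of Sox2 into mammalian cells for reprogramming or related studies.
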