Features (pLannotate 1.2.2; 17 found; start..end, strand, type, name):
      9..602     +  LTR            LTR: long terminal repeat from Moloney murine leukemia virus
    665..864     +  misc_feature   MMLV Ψ: packaging signal of Moloney murine leukemia virus (MMLV)
    916..1004    +  misc_feature   MESV Ψ (fragment): packaging signal of murine embryonic stem cell virus
   1081..1497    +  CDS            gag (truncated): truncated Moloney murine leukemia virus (MMLV) gag gene lacking the start codon
   1507..1881    +  misc_feature   pol region: Moloney murine leukemia virus (MMLV) pol region containing the splice acceptor site
   1912..1936    +  protein_bind   attB1: mutant version of attB; recombination site for the Gateway® BP reaction BP Clonase™
   1936..2892    +  CDS            Sox2: SOX2_MOUSE - Also known as Sox-2. Experimental evidence at protein level: Swiss-Prot protein existence level 1. Transcription factor that forms a trimeric complex with POU5F1 (OCT3/4) on DNA and controls the expression of a number of genes involved in embryonic development such as YES1, FGF4, UTF1 and ZFP206 (PubMed:15863505, PubMed:17097055, PubMed:19740739). Binds to the proximal enhancer region of NANOG (PubMed:15863505). Critical for early embryogenesis and for embryonic stem cell pluripotency (By similarity). Downstream SRRT target that mediates the promotion of neural stem cell self-rene
   2897..2921    -  protein_bind   attB2: mutant version of attB; recombination site for the Gateway® BP reaction BP Clonase™
   2937..2960    -  misc_feature   MCS (fragment): pBluescript multiple cloning site
   3080..3542    +  misc_feature   IRES: internal ribosome entry site (IRES) of the encephalomyocarditis virus (EMCV)
   3556..4155    +  CDS            PuroR: puromycin N-acetyltransferase; pac from Streptomyces alboniger; confers resistance to puromycin
   4260..4381    +  LTR            3' LTR (ΔU3) (fragment): self-inactivating 3' long terminal repeat (LTR) from Moloney murine leukemia virus
   4382..4851    +  LTR            LTR: long terminal repeat from Moloney murine leukemia virus
   4917..4969    -  CDS            lacI (fragment): lac repressor; lacI; The lac repressor binds to the lac operator to inhibit transcription in E. coli. This inhibition can be relieved by adding lactose or isopropyl-β-D-thiogalactopyranoside (IPTG).
   5152..5740    -  rep_origin     ori: high-copy-number ColE1/pMB1/pBR322/pUC origin of replication
   5904..6764    -  CDS            AmpR: β-lactamase; bla; confers resistance to ampicillin, carbenicillin, and related antibiotics
   6765..6869    -  promoter       AmpR promoter: bla
>Addgene plasmid #15919 | pMXs-Sox2-IP | addgene full sequence | sequence record 169076 | Addgene NGS results
ACCTGCATAATGAAAGACCCCACCTGTAGGTTTGGCAAGCTAGCTTAAGTAACGCCATTTTGCAAGGCAT
GGAAAAATACATAACTGAGAATAGAAAAGTTCAGATCAAGGTCAGGAACAGATGGAACAGCTGAATATGG
GCCAAACAGGATATCTGTGGTAAGCAGTTCCTGCCCCGGCTCAGGGCCAAGAACAGATGGAACAGCTGAA
TATGGGCCAAACAGGATATCTGTGGTAAGCAGTTCCTGCCCCGGCTCAGGGCCAAGAACAGATGGTCCCC
AGATGCGGTCCAGCCCTCAGCAGTTTCTAGAGAACCATCAGATGTTTCCAGGGTGCCCCAAGGACCTGAA
ATGACCCTGTGCCTTATTTGAACTAACCAATCAGTTCGCTTCTCGCTTCTGTTCGCGCGCTTCTGCTCCC
CGAGCTCAATAAAAGAGCCCACAACCCCTCACTCGGCGCGCCAGTCCTCCGATTGACTGAGTCGCCCGGG
TACCCGTGTATCCAATAAACCCTCTTGCAGTTGCATCCGACTTGTGGTCTCGCTGTTCCTTGGGAGGGTC
TCCTCTGAGTGATTGACTACCCGTCAGCGGGGGTCTTTCATTTGGGGGCTCGTCCGGGATCGGGAGACCC
CTGCCCAGGGACCACCGACCCACCACCGGGAGGTAAGCTGGCCAGCAACTTATCTGTGTCTGTCCGATTG
TCTAGTGTCTATGACTGATTTTATGCGCCTGCGTCGGTACTAGTTAGCTAACTAGCTCTGTATCTGGCGG
ACCCGTGGTGGAACTGACGAGTTCGGAACACCCGGCCGCAACCCTGGGAGACGTCCCAGGGACTTCGGGG
GCCGTTTTTGTGGCCCGACCTGAGTCCAAAAATCCCGATCGTTTTGGACTCTTTGGTGCACCCCCCTAAT
AGGAGGGATATGTGGTTCTGGTAGGAGACGAGAACCTAAAACAGTTCCCGCCTCCGTCTGAATTTTTGCT
TTCGGTTTGGGACCGAAGCCGCGCCGCGCGTCTTGTCTGCTGCAGCATCGTTCTGTGTTGTCTCTGTCTG
ACTGTGTTTCTGTATTTGTCTGAAAATTAGGGCCAGACTGTTACCACTCCCTTAAGTTTGACCTTAGGTC
ACTGGAAAGATGTCGAGCGGATCGCTCACAACCAGTCGGTAGATGTCAAGAAGAGACGTTGGGTTACCTT
CTGCTCTGCAGAATGGCCAACCTTTAACGTCGGATGGCCGCGAGACGGCACCTTTAACCGAGACCTCATC
ACCCAGGTTAAGATCAAGGTCTTTTCACCTGGCCCGCATGGACACCCAGACCAGGTCCCCTACATCGTGA
CCTGGGAAGCCTTGGCTTTTGACCCCCCTCCCTGGGTCAAGCCCTTTGTACACCCTAAGCCTCCGCCTCC
TCTTCCTCCATCCGCCCCGTCTCTCCCCCTTGAACCTCCTCGTTCGACCCCGCCTCGATCCTCCCTTTAT
CCAGCCCTCACTCCTTCTCTAGGCGCCCCCATATGGCCATATGAGATCTTATATGGGGCACCCCCGCCCC
TTGTAAACTTCCCTGACCCTGACATGACAAGAGTTACTAACAGCCCCTCTCTCCAAGCTCACTTACAGGC
TCTCTACTTAGTCCAGCACGAAGTCTGGAGACCTCTGGCGGCAGCCTACCAAGAACAACTGGACCGACCG
GTGGTACCTCACCCTTACCGAGTCGGCGACACAGTGTGGGTCCGCCGACACCAGACTAAGAACCTAGAAC
CTCGCTGGAAAGGACCTTACACAGTCCTGCTGACCACCCCCACCGCCCTCAAAGTAGACGGCATCGCAGC
TTGGATACACGCCGCCCACGTGAAGGCTGCCGACCCCGGGGGTGGACCATCCTCTAGACTGCCGGATCTA
GCTAGTTAATTAAGGATCATCACAAGTTTGTACAAAAAAGCAGGCTTGTATAACATGATGGAGACGGAGC
TGAAGCCGCCGGGCCCGCAGCAAGCTTCGGGGGGCGGCGGCGGAGGAGGCAACGCCACGGCGGCGGCGAC
CGGCGGCAACCAGAAGAACAGCCCGGACCGCGTCAAGAGGCCCATGAACGCCTTCATGGTATGGTCCCGG
GGGCAGCGGCGTAAGATGGCCCAGGAGAACCCCAAGATGCACAACTCGGAGATCAGCAAGCGCCTGGGCG
CGGAGTGGAAACTTTTGTCCGAGACCGAGAAGCGGCCGTTCATCGACGAGGCCAAGCGGCTGCGCGCTCT
GCACATGAAGGAGCACCCGGATTATAAATACCGGCCGCGGCGGAAAACCAAGACGCTCATGAAGAAGGAT
AAGTACACGCTTCCCGGAGGCTTGCTGGCCCCCGGCGGGAACAGCATGGCGAGCGGGGTTGGGGTGGGCG
CCGGCCTGGGTGCGGGCGTGAACCAGCGCATGGACAGCTACGCGCACATGAACGGCTGGAGCAACGGCAG
CTACAGCATGATGCAGGAGCAGCTGGGCTACCCGCAGCACCCGGGCCTCAACGCTCACGGCGCGGCACAG
ATGCAACCGATGCACCGCTACGACGTCAGCGCCCTGCAGTACAACTCCATGACCAGCTCGCAGACCTACA
TGAACGGCTCGCCCACCTACAGCATGTCCTACTCGCAGCAGGGCACCCCCGGTATGGCGCTGGGCTCCAT
GGGCTCTGTGGTCAAGTCCGAGGCCAGCTCCAGCCCCCCCGTGGTTACCTCTTCCTCCCACTCCAGGGCG
CCCTGCCAGGCCGGGGACCTCCGGGACATGATCAGCATGTACCTCCCCGGCGCCGAGGTGCCGGAGCCCG
CTGCGCCCAGTAGACTGCACATGGCCCAGCACTACCAGAGCGGCCCGGTGCCCGGCACGGCCATTAACGG
CACACTGCCCCTGTCGCACATGTGAAACCCAGCTTTCTTGTACAAAGTGGTGATTCGAGCGGCCGCTCGA
TAAGCTTGATATCGAATTCCGCCCCCCCCCCCTCTCCCTCCCCCCCCCCTAACGTTACTGGCCGAAGCCG
CTTGGAATAAGGCCGGTGTGCGTTTGTCTATATGTTATTTTCCACCATATTGCCGTCTTTTGGCAATGTG
AGGGCCCGGAAACCTGGCCCTGTCTTCTTGACGAGCATTCCTAGGGGTCTTTCCCCTCTCGCCAAAGGAA
TGCAAGGTCTGTTGAATGTCGTGAAGGAAGCAGTTCCTCTGGAAGCTTCTTGAAGACAAACAACGTCTGT
AGCGACCCTTTGCAGGCAGCGGAACCCCCCACCTGGCGACAGGTGCCTCTGCGGCCAAAAGCCACGTGTA
TAAGATACACCTGCAAAGGCGGCACAACCCCAGTGCCACGTTGTGAGTTGGATAGTTGTGGAAAGAGTCA
AATGGCTCTCCTCAAGCGTATTCAACAAGGGGCTGAAGGATGCCCAGAAGGTACCCCATTGTATGGGATC
TGATCTGGGGCCTCGGTGCACATGCTTTACATGTGTTTAGTCGAGGTTAAAAAAACGTCTAGGCCCCCCG
AACCACGGGGACGTGGTTTTCCTTTGAAAAACACGATGATAATATGGCCACAACCATGACCGAGTACAAG
CCCACGGTGCGCCTCGCCACCCGCGACGACGTCCCCAGGGCCGTACGCACCCTCGCCGCCGCGTTCGCCG
ACTACCCCGCCACGCGCCACACCGTCGATCCGGACCGCCACATCGAGCGGGTCACCGAGCTGCAAGAACT
CTTCCTCACGCGCGTCGGGCTCGACATCGGCAAGGTGTGGGTCGCGGACGACGGCGCCGCGGTGGCGGTC
TGGACCACGCCGGAGAGCGTCGAAGCGGGGGCGGTGTTCGCCGAGATCGGCCCGCGCATGGCCGAGTTGA
GCGGTTCCCGGCTGGCCGCGCAGCAACAGATGGAAGGCCTCCTGGCGCCGCACCGGCCCAAGGAGCCCGC
GTGGTTCCTGGCCACCGTCGGCGTCTCGCCCGACCACCAGGGCAAGGGTCTGGGCAGCGCCGTCGTGCTC
CCCGGAGTGGAGGCGGCCGAGCGCGCCGGGGTGCCCGCCTTCCTGGAGACCTCCGCGCCCCGCAACCTCC
CCTTCTACGAGCGGCTCGGCTTCACCGTCACCGCCGACGTCGAGGTGCCCGAAGGACCGCGCACCTGGTG
CATGACCCGCAAGCCCGGTGCCTGACGCCCGCCCCACGACCCGCAGCGCCCGACCGAAAGGAGCGCACGA
CCCCATGCATCGTCGACGATAAAATAAAAGATTTTATTTAGTCTCCAGAAAAAGGGGGGAATGAAAGACC
CCACCTGTAGGTTTGGCAAGCTAGCTTAAGTAACGCCATTTTGCAAGGCATGGAAAAATACATAACTGAG
AATAGAGAAGTTCAGATCAAGGTCAGGAACAGATGGAACAGCTGAATATGGGCCAAACAGGATATCTGTG
GTAAGCAGTTCCTGCCCCGGCTCAGGGCCAAGAACAGATGGAACAGCTGAATATGGGCCAAACAGGATAT
CTGTGGTAAGCAGTTCCTGCCCCGGCTCAGGGCCAAGAACAGATGGTCCCCAGATGCGGTCCAGCCCTCA
GCAGTTTCTAGAGAACCATCAGATGTTTCCAGGGTGCCCCAAGGACCTGAAATGACCCTGTGCCTTATTT
GAACTAACCAATCAGTTCGCTTCTCGCTTCTGTTCGCGCGCTTCTGCTCCCCGAGCTCAATAAAAGAGCC
CACAACCCCTCACTCGGGGCGCCAGTCCTCCGATTGACTGAGTCGCCCGGGTACCCGTGTATCCAATAAA
CCCTCTTGCAGTTGCATCCGACTTGTGGTCTCGCTGTTCCTTGGGAGGGTCTCCTCTGAGTGATTGACTA
CCCGTCAGCGGGGGTCTTTCACATGCAGCATGTATCAAAATTAATTTGGTTTTTTTTCTTAAGTATTTAC
ATTAAATGGCCATAGTTGCATTAATGAATCGGCCAACGCGCGGGGAGAGGCGGTTTGCGTATTGGGCGCT
CTTCCGCTTCCTCGCTCACTGACTCGCTGCGCTCGGTCGTTCGGCTGCGGCGAGCGGTATCAGCTCACTC
AAAGGCGGTAATACGGTTATCCACAGAATCAGGGGATAACGCAGGAAAGAACATGTGAGCAAAAGGCCAG
CAAAAGGCCAGGAACCGTAAAAAGGCCGCGTTGCTGGCGTTTTTCCATAGGCTCCGCCCCCCTGACGAGC
ATCACAAAAATCGACGCTCAAGTCAGAGGTGGCGAAACCCGACAGGACTATAAAGATACCAGGCGTTTCC
CCCTGGAAGCTCCCTCGTGCGCTCTCCTGTTCCGACCCTGCCGCTTACCGGATACCTGTCCGCCTTTCTC
CCTTCGGGAAGCGTGGCGCTTTCTCATAGCTCACGCTGTAGGTATCTCAGTTCGGTGTAGGTCGTTCGCT
CCAAGCTGGGCTGTGTGCACGAACCCCCCGTTCAGCCCGACCGCTGCGCCTTATCCGGTAACTATCGTCT
TGAGTCCAACCCGGTAAGACACGACTTATCGCCACTGGCAGCAGCCACTGGTAACAGGATTAGCAGAGCG
AGGTATGTAGGCGGTGCTACAGAGTTCTTGAAGTGGTGGCCTAACTACGGCTACACTAGAAGAACAGTAT
TTGGTATCTGCGCTCTGCTGAAGCCAGTTACCTTCGGAAAAAGAGTTGGTAGCTCTTGATCCGGCAAACA
AACCACCGCTGGTAGCGGTGGTTTTTTTGTTTGCAAGCAGCAGATTACGCGCAGAAAAAAAGGATCTCAA
GAAGATCCTTTGATCTTTTCTACGGGGTCTGACGCTCAGTGGAACGAAAACTCACGTTAAGGGATTTTGG
TCATGAGATTATCAAAAAGGATCTTCACCTAGATCCTTTTGCGGCCGGCCGCAAATCAATCTAAAGTATA
TATGAGTAAACTTGGTCTGACAGTTACCAATGCTTAATCAGTGAGGCACCTATCTCAGCGATCTGTCTAT
TTCGTTCATCCATAGTTGCCTGACTCCCCGTCGTGTAGATAACTACGATACGGGAGGGCTTACCATCTGG
CCCCAGTGCTGCAATGATACCGCGAGACCCACGCTCACCGGCTCCAGATTTATCAGCAATAAACCAGCCA
GCCGGAAGGGCCGAGCGCAGAAGTGGTCCTGCAACTTTATCCGCCTCCATCCAGTCTATTAATTGTTGCC
GGGAAGCTAGAGTAAGTAGTTCGCCAGTTAATAGTTTGCGCAACGTTGTTGCCATTGCTACAGGCATCGT
GGTGTCACGCTCGTCGTTTGGTATGGCTTCATTCAGCTCCGGTTCCCAACGATCAAGGCGAGTTACATGA
TCCCCCATGTTGTGCAAAAAAGCGGTTAGCTCCTTCGGTCCTCCGATCGTTGTCAGAAGTAAGTTGGCCG
CAGTGTTATCACTCATGGTTATGGCAGCACTGCATAATTCTCTTACTGTCATGCCATCCGTAAGATGCTT
TTCTGTGACTGGTGAGTACTCAACCAAGTCATTCTGAGAATAGTGTATGCGGCGACCGAGTTGCTCTTGC
CCGGCGTCAATACGGGATAATACCGCGCCACATAGCAGAACTTTAAAAGTGCTCATCATTGGAAAACGTT
CTTCGGGGCGAAAACTCTCAAGGATCTTACCGCTGTTGAGATCCAGTTCGATGTAACCCACTCGTGCACC
CAACTGATCTTCAGCATCTTTTACTTTCACCAGCGTTTCTGGGTGAGCAAAAACAGGAAGGCAAAATGCC
GCAAAAAAGGGAATAAGGGCGACACGGAAATGTTGAATACTCATACTCTTCCTTTTTCAATATTATTGAA
GCATTTATCAGGGTTATTGTCTCATGAGCGGATACATATTTGAATGTATTTAGAAAAATAAACAAATAGG
GGTTCCGCGCACATTTCCCCGAAAAGTGCC
