>Addgene plasmid #15919 | pMXs-Sox2-IP | addgene partial sequence | sequence record 45605 | pBMN-5
CATCCTCTAGACTGCCGGATCTAGCTAGTTAATTAAGGATCATCACAAGTTTGTACAAAAAAGCAGGCTT
GTATAACATGATGGAGACGGAGCTGAAGCCGCCGGGCCCGCAGCAAGCTTCGGGGGGCGGCGGCGGAGGA
GGCAACGCCACGGCGGCGGCGACCGGCGGCAACCAGAAGAACAGCCCGGACCGCGTCAAGAGGCCCATGA
ACGCCTTCATGGTATGGTCCCGGGGGCAGCGGCGTAAGATGGCCCAGGAGAACCCCAAGATGCACAACTC
GGAGATCAGCAAGCGCCTGGGCGCGGAGTGGAAACTTTTGTCCGAGACCGAGAAGCGGCCGTTCATCGAC
GAGGCCAAGCGGCTGCGCGCTCTGCACATGAAGGAGCACCCGGATTATAAATACCGGCCGCGGCGGAAAA
CCAAGACGCTCATGAAGAAGGATAAGTACACGCTTCCCGGAGGCTTGCTGGCCCCCGGCGGGAACAGCAT
GGCGAGCGGGGTTGGGGTGGGCGCCGGCCTGGGTGCGGGCGTGAACCAGCGCATGGACAGCTACGCGCAC
ATGAACGGCTGGAGCAACGGCAGCTACAGCATGATGCAGGAGCAGCTGGGCTACCCGCAGCACCCGGGCC
TCAACGCTCACGGCGCGGCACAGATGCAACCGATGCACCGCTACGACGTCAGCGCCCTGCAGTACAACTC
CATGACCAGCTCGCAGACCTACATGAACGGCTCGCCCACCTACAGCATGTCCTACTCGCAGCAGGGCACC
CCCGGTATGGCGCTGGGCTCCATGGGCTCTGTGGTCAAGTCCGAGGCCAGCTCCAGCCCCCCCGTGGTTA
CCTCTTCCTCCCACTCCAGGGCGCCCTGCCAGGCCGGGGACCTCCGGGACATGATCA
